>Addgene plasmid #122119 | Foxf1 pcDNA HisC | depositor full sequence | sequence record 237096 | Foxf1 pcDNA HisC sequence 6556 bps
GACGGATCGGGAGATCTCCCGATCCCCTATGGTGCACTCTCAGTACAATCTGCTCTGATGCCGCATAGTT
AAGCCAGTATCTGCTCCCTGCTTGTGTGTTGGAGGTCGCTGAGTAGTGCGCGAGCAAAATTTAAGCTACA
ACAAGGCAAGGCTTGACCGACAATTGCATGAAGAATCTGCTTAGGGTTAGGCGTTTTGCGCTGCTTCGCG
ATGTACGGGCCAGATATACGCGTTGACATTGATTATTGACTAGTTATTAATAGTAATCAATTACGGGGTC
ATTAGTTCATAGCCCATATATGGAGTTCCGCGTTACATAACTTACGGTAAATGGCCCGCCTGGCTGACCG
CCCAACGACCCCCGCCCATTGACGTCAATAATGACGTATGTTCCCATAGTAACGCCAATAGGGACTTTCC
ATTGACGTCAATGGGTGGAGTATTTACGGTAAACTGCCCACTTGGCAGTACATCAAGTGTATCATATGCC
AAGTACGCCCCCTATTGACGTCAATGACGGTAAATGGCCCGCCTGGCATTATGCCCAGTACATGACCTTA
TGGGACTTTCCTACTTGGCAGTACATCTACGTATTAGTCATCGCTATTACCATGGTGATGCGGTTTTGGC
AGTACATCAATGGGCGTGGATAGCGGTTTGACTCACGGGGATTTCCAAGTCTCCACCCCATTGACGTCAA
TGGGAGTTTGTTTTGGCACCAAAATCAACGGGACTTTCCAAAATGTCGTAACAACTCCGCCCCATTGACG
CAAATGGGCGGTAGGCGTGTACGGTGGGAGGTCTATATAAGCAGAGCTCTCTGGCTAACTAGAGAACCCA
CTGCTTACTGGCTTATCGAAATTAATACGACTCACTATAGGGAGACCCAAGCTGGCTAGCGTTTAAACTT
AAGCTTACCATGGGGGGTTCTCATCATCATCATCATCATGGTATGGCTAGCATGACTGGTGGACAGCAAA
TGGGTCGGGATCTGTACGACGATGACGATAAGGTACCAGGATCCAGTGTGGTGGAATTCATGGACCCCGC
GGCGGCGGGCCCCACCAAGGCCAAGAAGACCAACGCCGGCGTGCGGCGGCCGGAGAAGCCGCCCTACTCG
TACATCGCGCTCATCGTCATGGCTATCCAGAGCTCGCCCAGCAAGCGCCTGACCCTCAGCGAGATCTACC
AGTTTCTTCAGGCGCGCTTCCCCTTCTTCCGCGGCGCCTACCAGGGCTGGAAGAACTCCGTGCGCCACAA
CCTGTCGCTCAACGAGTGCTTCATCAAACTGCCCAAGGGCCTCGGGCGACCCGGCAAGGGCCACTACTGG
ACCATCGATCCGGCTAGCGAGTTTATGTTCGAGGAGGGCTCGTTCCGCCGGCGGCCGCGCGGCTTCCGAA
GGAAATGCCAGGCGCTCAAGCCTGTGTACAGCATGGTGAACGGGCTGGGCTTCAACCACCTCCCCGACAC
CTACGGCTTCCAGGGCTCCGGAGGCCTCTCGTGCGCGCCCAACAGCCTGGCGCTGGAGGGCGGCTTGGGC
ATGATGAATGGCCATTTGGCTGGCAACGTGGACGGCATGGCTTTGCCCAGCCACTCGGTGCCACACCTGC
CCTCCAACGGCGGCCACTCGTACATGGGTGGCTGCGGTGGCTCTGCGGCCGGGGAGTACCCGCACCACGA
CAGCTCGGTGCCCGCTTCACCGCTGCTGCCGGCCGGCGCCGGCGGAGTCATGGAGCCGCACGCCGTTTAC
TCCAGCTCTGCAGCAGCCTGGCCGCCCGCGGCCTCCGCGGCTCTCAACAGCGGGGCCTCCTACATCAAGC
AACAGCCTCTGTCCCCTTGCAACCCAGCCGCCAACCCCCTGTCTGGCAGCATCTCCACGCACTCCCTGGA
GCAGCCATACCTTCACCAAAACAGTCACAACGGGCCGGCAGAACTGCAAGGCATCCCTCGGTATCACTCA
CAGTCGCCCAGCATGTGTGACAGAAAGGAGTTTGTCTTCTCTTTCAATGCCATGGCCTCTTCTTCTATGC
ATACAACAGGCGGAGGATCTTACTATCACCAGCAGGTCACCTACCAAGACATCAAGCCGTGTGTGATGTG
ATGTGAGGTCTCGAGTCTAGAGGGCCCGTTTAAACCCGCTGATCAGCCTCGACTGTGCCTTCTAGTTGCC
AGCCATCTGTTGTTTGCCCCTCCCCCGTGCCTTCCTTGACCCTGGAAGGTGCCACTCCCACTGTCCTTTC
CTAATAAAATGAGGAAATTGCATCGCATTGTCTGAGTAGGTGTCATTCTATTCTGGGGGGTGGGGTGGGG
CAGGACAGCAAGGGGGAGGATTGGGAAGACAATAGCAGGCATGCTGGGGATGCGGTGGGCTCTATGGCTT
CTGAGGCGGAAAGAACCAGCTGGGGCTCTAGGGGGTATCCCC
[124 nt withheld, positions 2423-2546]
C
[91 nt withheld, positions 2548-2638]
A
[49 nt withheld, positions 2640-2688]
CCTTTGACGTTGGAGTCCACGTTCTTT
[37 nt withheld, positions 2716-2752]
ACCCTATCTCGGTCTATTCTTTTGATTTATAAGGGATTTTGCCGATTTCGGCCTATTGGTTAAAAAATGA
GCTGATTTAACAAAAATTTAACGCGAATTAATTCTGTGGAATGTGTGTCAGTTAGGGTGTGGAAAGTCCC
CAGGCTCCCCAGCAGGCAGAAGTATGCAAAGCATGCATCTCAATTAGTCAGCAACCAGGTGTGGAAAGTC
CCCAGGCTCCCCAGCAGGCAGAAGTATGCAAAGCATGCATCTCAATTAGTCAGCAACCATAGTCCCGCCC
CTAACTCCGCCCATCCCGCCCCTAACTCCGCCCAGTTCCGCCCATTCTCCGCCCCATGGCTGACTAATTT
TTTTTATTTATGCAGAGGCCGAGGCCGCCTCTGCCTCTGAGCTATTCCAGAAGTAGTGAGGAGGCTTTTT
TGGAGGCCTAGGCTTTTGCAAAAAGCTCCCGGGAGCTTGTATATCCATTTTCGGATCTGATCAAGAGACA
GGATGAGGATCGTTTCGCATGATTGAACAAGATGGATTGCACGCAGGTTCTCCGGCCGCTTGGGTGGAGA
GGCTATTCGGCTATGACTGGGCACAACAGACAATCGGCTGCTCTGATGCCGCCGTGTTCCGGCTGTCAGC
GCAGGGGCGCCCGGTTCTTTTTGTCAAGACCGACCTGTCCGGTGCCCTGAATGAACTGCAGGACGAGGCA
GCGCGGCTATCGTGGCTGGCCACGACGGGCGTTCCTTGCGCAGCTGTGCTCGACGTTGTCACTGAAGCGG
GAAGGGACTGGCTGCTATTGGGCGAAGTGCCGGGGCAGGATCTCCTGTCATCTCACCTTGCTCCTGCCGA
GAAAGTATCCATCATGGCTGATGCAATGCGGCGGCTGCATACGCTTGATCCGGCTACCTGCCCATTCGAC
CACCAAGCGAAACATCGCATCGAGCGAGCACGTACTCGGATGGAAGCCGGTCTTGTCGATCAGGATGATC
TGGACGAAGAGCATCAGGGGCTCGCGCCAGCCGAACTGTTCGCCAGGCTCAAGGCGCGCATGCCCGACGG
CGAGGATCTCGTCGTGACCCATGGCGATGCCTGCTTGCCGAATATCATGGTGGAAAATGGCCGCTTTTCT
GGATTCATCGACTGTGGCCGGCTGGGTGTGGCGGACCGCTATCAGGACATAGCGTTGGCTACCCGTGATA
TTGCTGAAGAGCTTGGCGGCGAATGGGCTGACCGCTTCCTCGTGCTTTACGGTATCGCCGCTCCCGATTC
GCAGCGCATCGCCTTCTATCGCCTTCTTGACGAGTTCTTCTGAGCGGGACTCTGGGGTTCGAAATGACCG
ACCAAGCGACGCCCAACCTGCCATCACGAGATTTCGATTCCACCGCCGCCTTCTATGAAAGGTTGGGCTT
CGGAATCGTTTTCCGGGACGCCGGCTGGATGATCCTCCAGCGCGGGGATCTCATGCTGGAGTTCTTCGCC
CACCCCAACTTGTTTATTGCAGCTTATAATGGTTACAAATAAAGCAATAGCATCACAAATTTCACAAATA
AAGCATTTTTTTCACTGCATTCTAGTTGTGGTTTGTCCAAACTCATCAATGTATCTTATCATGTCTGTAT
ACCGTCGACCTCTAGCTAGAGCTTGGCGTAATCATGGTCATAGCTGTTTCCTGTGTGAAATTGTTATCCG
CTCACAATTCCACACAACATACGAGCCGGAAGCATAAAGTGTAAAGCCTGGGGTGCCTAATGAGTGAGCT
AACTCACATTAATTGCGTTGCGCTCACTGCCCGCTTTCCAGTCGGGAAACCTGTCGTGCCAGCTGCATTA
ATGAATCGGCCAACGCGCGGGGAGAGGCGGTTTGCGTATTGGGCGCTCTTCCGCTTCCTCGCTCACTGAC
TCGCTGCGCTCGGTCGTTCGGCTGCGGCGAGCGGTATCAGCTCACTCAAAGGCGGTAATACGGTTATCCA
CAGAATCAGGGGATAACGCAGGAAAGAACATGTGAGCAAAAGGCCAGCAAAAGGCCAGGAACCGTAAAAA
GGCCGCGTTGCTGGCGTTTTTCCATAGGCTCCGCCCCCCTGACGAGCATCACAAAAATCGACGCTCAAGT
CAGAGGTGGCGAAACCCGACAGGACTATAAAGATACCAGGCGTTTCCCCCTGGAAGCTCCCTCGTGCGCT
CTCCTGTTCCGACCCTGCCGCTTACCGGATACCTGTCCGCCTTTCTCCCTTCGGGAAGCGTGGCGCTTTC
TCATAGCTCACGCTGTAGGTATCTCAGTTCGGTGTAGGTCGTTCGCTCCAAGCTGGGCTGTGTGCACGAA
CCCCCCGTTCAGCCCGACCGCTGCGCCTTATCCGGTAACTATCGTCTTGAGTCCAACCCGGTAAGACACG
ACTTATCGCCACTGGCAGCAGCCACTGGTAACAGGATTAGCAGAGCGAGGTATGTAGGCGGTGCTACAGA
GTTCTTGAAGTGGTGGCCTAACTACGGCTACACTAGAAGAACAGTATTTGGTATCTGCGCTCTGCTGAAG
CCAGTTACCTTCGGAAAAAGAGTTGGTAGCTCTTGATCCGGCAAACAAACCACCGCTGGTAGCGGTGGTT
TTTTTGTTTGCAAGCAGCAGATTACGCGCAGAAAAAAAGGATCTCAAGAAGATCCTTTGATCTTTTCTAC
GGGGTCTGACGCTCAGTGGAACGAAAACTCACGTTAAGGGATTTTGGTCATGAGATTATCAAAAAGGATC
TTCACCTAGATCCTTTTAAATTAAAAATGAAGTTTTAAATCAATCTAAAGTATATATGAGTAAACTTGGT
CTGACAGTTACCAATGCTTAATCAGTGAGGCACCTATCTCAGCGATCTGTCTATTTCGTTCATCCATAGT
TGCCTGACTCCCCGTCGTGTAGATAACTACGATACGGGAGGGCTTACCATCTGGCCCCAGTGCTGCAATG
ATACCGCGAGACCCACGCTCACCGGCTCCAGATTTATCAGCAATAAACCAGCCAGCCGGAAGGGCCGAGC
GCAGAAGTGGTCCTGCAACTTTATCCGCCTCCATCCAGTCTATTAATTGTTGCCGGGAAGCTAGAGTAAG
TAGTTCGCCAGTTAATAGTTTGCGCAACGTTGTTGCCATTGCTACAGGCATCGTGGTGTCACGCTCGTCG
TTTGGTATGGCTTCATTCAGCTCCGGTTCCCAACGATCAAGGCGAGTTACATGATCCCCCATGTTGTGCA
AAAAAGCGGTTAGCTCCTTCGGTCCTCCGATCGTTGTCAGAAGTAAGTTGGCCGCAGTGTTATCACTCAT
GGTTATGGCAGCACTGCATAATTCTCTTACTGTCATGCCATCCGTAAGATGCTTTTCTGTGACTGGTGAG
TACTCAACCAAGTCATTCTGAGAATAGTGTATGCGGCGACCGAGTTGCTCTTGCCCGGCGTCAATACGGG
ATAATACCGCGCCACATAGCAGAACTTTAAAAGTGCTCATCATTGGAAAACGTTCTTCGGGGCGAAAACT
CTCAAGGATCTTACCGCTGTTGAGATCCAGTTCGATGTAACCCACTCGTGCACCCAACTGATCTTCAGCA
TCTTTTACTTTCACCAGCGTTTCTGGGTGAGCAAAAACAGGAAGGCAAAATGCCGCAAAAAAGGGAATAA
GGGCGACACGGAAATGTTGAATACTCATACTCTTCCTTTTTCAATATTATTGAAGCATTTATCAGGGTTA
TTGTCTCATGAGCGGATACATATTTGAATGTATTTAGAAAAATAAACAAATAGGGGTTCCGCGCACATTT
CCCCGAAAAGTGCCACCTGACGTC
Features (pLannotate 1.2.2; 23 found; start..end, strand, type, name):
     28..80      -  misc_feature   bom (fragment): basis of mobility region from pBR322
    235..614     +  enhancer       CMV enhancer: human cytomegalovirus immediate early enhancer
    615..818     +  promoter       CMV promoter: human cytomegalovirus (CMV) immediate early promoter
    814..847     +  LTR            5' LTR (truncated) (fragment): truncated 5' long terminal repeat (LTR) from HIV-1
    863..881     +  promoter       T7 promoter: promoter for bacteriophage T7 RNA polymerase
    932..952     +  CDS            capTEV™ (fragment): composite tag for in vivo biotinylation, TEV protease cleavage, and 6xHis tagging
    953..985     +  CDS            T7 tag (gene 10 leader): leader peptide from bacteriophage T7 gene 10 promotes efficient translation in E. coli
    989..1012    +  CDS            Xpress™ tag: Xpress™ epitope tag, including an enterokinase recognition and cleavage site
   1040..2098    +  CDS            Foxf1 (fragment): FOXF1_MOUSE - Also known as Fkhl5, Foxf1a, Freac1, Hfh8. Experimental evidence at transcript level: Swiss-Prot protein existence level 2. Probable transcription activator for a number of lung- specific genes. From Mus musculus (Mouse).
   2153..2377    +  polyA_signal   bGH poly(A) signal: bovine growth hormone polyadenylation signal
   2381..2402    +  promoter       SV40 promoter (fragment): SV40 enhancer and early promoter
   2423..2851    +  rep_origin     f1 ori (sequence partly withheld): f1 bacteriophage origin of replication; arrow indicates direction of (+) strand synthesis
   2865..3194    +  promoter       SV40 promoter: SV40 enhancer and early promoter
   3261..4052    +  CDS            neo: KKA2_KLEPN - Also known as kan, nptII. Experimental evidence at protein level: Swiss-Prot protein existence level 1. Resistance to kanamycin, neomycin, paromomycin, ribostamycin, butirosin and gentamicin B. From Klebsiella pneumoniae.
   4076..4234    +  CDS            ble (fragment): BLE_KLEPN - Experimental evidence at protein level: Swiss-Prot protein existence level 1. Binding protein with a strong affinity to the bleomycin family of antibiotics. Binds to CL990; an antimitotic-antibiotic compound. From Klebsiella pneumoniae.
   4229..4350    +  polyA_signal   SV40 poly(A) signal: SV40 polyadenylation signal
   4423..4439    -  protein_bind   lac operator: The lac repressor binds to the lac operator to inhibit transcription in E. coli. This inhibition can be relieved by adding lactose or isopropyl-β-D-thiogalactopyranoside (IPTG). lac repressor encoded by lacI
   4447..4477    -  promoter       lac promoter: promoter for the E. coli lac operon
   4492..4513    -  protein_bind   CAP binding site: CAP binding activates transcription in the presence of cAMP. E. coli catabolite activator protein
   4526..4618    -  CDS            lacI (fragment): lac repressor; lacI; The lac repressor binds to the lac operator to inhibit transcription in E. coli. This inhibition can be relieved by adding lactose or isopropyl-β-D-thiogalactopyranoside (IPTG).
   4801..5389    -  rep_origin     ori: high-copy-number ColE1/pMB1/pBR322/pUC origin of replication
   5560..6420    -  CDS            AmpR: β-lactamase; bla; confers resistance to ampicillin, carbenicillin, and related antibiotics
   6421..6525    -  promoter       AmpR promoter: bla
