>Addgene plasmid #122119 | Foxf1 pcDNA HisC | addgene full sequence | sequence record 237281 | Addgene NGS Result
GACATTGATTATTGACTAGTTATTAATAGTAATCAATTACGGGGTCATTAGTTCATAGCCCATATATGGA
GTTCCGCGTTACATAACTTACGGTAAATGGCCCGCCTGGCTGACCGCCCAACGACCCCCGCCCATTGACG
TCAATAATGACGTATGTTCCCATAGTAACGCCAATAGGGACTTTCCATTGACGTCAATGGGTGGAGTATT
TACGGTAAACTGCCCACTTGGCAGTACATCAAGTGTATCATATGCCAAGTACGCCCCCTATTGACGTCAA
TGACGGTAAATGGCCCGCCTGGCATTATGCCCAGTACATGACCTTATGGGACTTTCCTACTTGGCAGTAC
ATCTACGTATTAGTCATCGCTATTACCATGGTGATGCGGTTTTGGCAGTACATCAATGGGCGTGGATAGC
GGTTTGACTCACGGGGATTTCCAAGTCTCCACCCCATTGACGTCAATGGGAGTTTGTTTTGGCACCAAAA
TCAACGGGACTTTCCAAAATGTCGTAACAACTCCGCCCCATTGACGCAAATGGGCGGTAGGCGTGTACGG
TGGGAGGTCTATATAAGCAGAGCTCTCTGGCTAACTAGAGAACCCACTGCTTACTGGCTTATCGAAATTA
ATACGACTCACTATAGGGAGACCCAAGCTGGCTAGCGTTTAAACTTAAGCTTACCATGGGGGGTTCTCAT
CATCATCATCATCATGGTATGGCTAGCATGACTGGTGGACAGCAAATGGGTCGGGATCTGTACGACGATG
ACGATAAGGTACCAGGATCCAGTGTGGTGGAATTCATGGACCCCGCGGCGGCGGGCCCCACCAAGGCCAA
GAAGACCAACGCCGGCGTGCGGCGGCCGGAGAAGCCGCCCTACTCGTACATCGCGCTCATCGTCATGGCT
ATCCAGAGCTCGCCCAGCAAGCGCCTGACCCTCAGCGAGATCTACCAGTTTCTTCAGGCGCGCTTCCCCT
TCTTCCGCGGCGCCTACCAGGGCTGGAAGAACTCCGTGCGCCACAACCTGTCGCTCAACGAGTGCTTCAT
CAAACTGCCCAAGGGCCTCGGGCGACCCGGCAAGGGCCACTACTGGACCATCGATCCGGCTAGCGAGTTT
ATGTTCGAGGAGGGCTCGTTCCGCCGGCGGCCGCGCGGCTTCCGAAGGAAATGCCAGGCGCTCAAGCCTG
TGTACAGCATGGTGAACGGGCTGGGCTTCAACCACCTCCCCGACACCTACGGCTTCCAGGGCTCCGGAGG
CCTCTCGTGCGCGCCCAACAGCCTGGCGCTGGAGGGCGGCTTGGGCATGATGAATGGCCATTTGGCTGGC
AACGTGGACGGCATGGCTTTGCCCAGCCACTCGGTGCCACACCTGCCCTCCAACGGCGGCCACTCGTACA
TGGGTGGCTGCGGTGGCTCTGCGGCCGGGGAGTACCCGCACCACGACAGCTCGGTGCCCGCTTCACCGCT
GCTGCCGGCCGGCGCCGGCGGAGTCATGGAGCCGCACGCCGTTTACTCCAGCTCTGCAGCAGCCTGGCCG
CCCGCGGCCTCCGCGGCTCTCAACAGCGGGGCCTCCTACATCAAGCAACAGCCTCTGTCCCCTTGCAACC
CAGCCGCCAACCCCCTGTCTGGCAGCATCTCCACGCACTCCCTGGAGCAGCCATACCTTCACCAAAACAG
TCACAACGGGCCGGCAGAACTGCAAGGCATCCCTCGGTATCACTCACAGTCGCCCAGCATGTGTGACAGA
AAGGAGTTTGTCTTCTCTTTCAATGCCATGGCCTCTTCTTCTATGCATACAACAGGCGGAGGATCTTACT
ATCACCAGCAGGTCACCTACCAAGACATCAAGCCGTGTGTGATGTGAGGTCTCGAGTCTAGAGGGCCCGT
TTAAACCCGCTGATCAGCCTCGACTGTGCCTTCTAGTTGCCAGCCATCTGTTGTTTGCCCCTCCCCCGTG
CCTTCCTTGACCCTGGAAGGTGCCACTCCCACTGTCCTTTCCTAATAAAATGAGGAAATTGCATCGCATT
GTCTGAGTAGGTGTCATTCTATTCTGGGGGGTGGGGTGGGGCAGGACAGCAAGGGGGAGGATTGGGAAGA
CAATAGCAGGCATGCTGGGGATGCGGTGGGCTCTATGGCTTCTGAGGCGGAAAGAACCAGCTGGGGCTCT
AGGGGGTATCCCC
[124 nt withheld, positions 2184-2307]
C
[91 nt withheld, positions 2309-2399]
A
[49 nt withheld, positions 2401-2449]
CCTTTGACGTTGGAGTCCACGTTCTTT
[37 nt withheld, positions 2477-2513]
ACCCTATCTCGGTCTATTCTTTTGATTTATAAGGGATTTTGCCGATTTCGGCCTATTGGTTAAAAAATGA
GCTGATTTAACAAAAATTTAACGCGAATTAATTCTGTGGAATGTGTGTCAGTTAGGGTGTGGAAAGTCCC
CAGGCTCCCCAGCAGGCAGAAGTATGCAAAGCATGCATCTCAATTAGTCAGCAACCAGGTGTGGAAAGTC
CCCAGGCTCCCCAGCAGGCAGAAGTATGCAAAGCATGCATCTCAATTAGTCAGCAACCATAGTCCCGCCC
CTAACTCCGCCCATCCCGCCCCTAACTCCGCCCAGTTCCGCCCATTCTCCGCCCCATGGCTGACTAATTT
TTTTTATTTATGCAGAGGCCGAGGCCGCCTCTGCCTCTGAGCTATTCCAGAAGTAGTGAGGAGGCTTTTT
TGGAGGCCTAGGCTTTTGCAAAAAGCTCCCGGGAGCTTGTATATCCATTTTCGGATCTGATCAAGAGACA
GGATGAGGATCGTTTCGCATGATTGAACAAGATGGATTGCACGCAGGTTCTCCGGCCGCTTGGGTGGAGA
GGCTATTCGGCTATGACTGGGCACAACAGACAATCGGCTGCTCTGATGCCGCCGTGTTCCGGCTGTCAGC
GCAGGGGCGCCCGGTTCTTTTTGTCAAGACCGACCTGTCCGGTGCCCTGAATGAACTGCAGGACGAGGCA
GCGCGGCTATCGTGGCTGGCCACGACGGGCGTTCCTTGCGCAGCTGTGCTCGACGTTGTCACTGAAGCGG
GAAGGGACTGGCTGCTATTGGGCGAAGTGCCGGGGCAGGATCTCCTGTCATCTCACCTTGCTCCTGCCGA
GAAAGTATCCATCATGGCTGATGCAATGCGGCGGCTGCATACGCTTGATCCGGCTACCTGCCCATTCGAC
CACCAAGCGAAACATCGCATCGAGCGAGCACGTACTCGGATGGAAGCCGGTCTTGTCGATCAGGATGATC
TGGACGAAGAGCATCAGGGGCTCGCGCCAGCCGAACTGTTCGCCAGGCTCAAGGCGCGCATGCCCGACGG
CGAGGATCTCGTCGTGACCCATGGCGATGCCTGCTTGCCGAATATCATGGTGGAAAATGGCCGCTTTTCT
GGATTCATCGACTGTGGCCGGCTGGGTGTGGCGGACCGCTATCAGGACATAGCGTTGGCTACCCGTGATA
TTGCTGAAGAGCTTGGCGGCGAATGGGCTGACCGCTTCCTCGTGCTTTACGGTATCGCCGCTCCCGATTC
GCAGCGCATCGCCTTCTATCGCCTTCTTGACGAGTTCTTCTGAGCGGGACTCTGGGGTTCGAAATGACCG
ACCAAGCGACGCCCAACCTGCCATCACGAGATTTCGATTCCACCGCCGCCTTCTATGAAAGGTTGGGCTT
CGGAATCGTTTTCCGGGACGCCGGCTGGATGATCCTCCAGCGCGGGGATCTCATGCTGGAGTTCTTCGCC
CACCCCAACTTGTTTATTGCAGCTTATAATGGTTACAAATAAAGCAATAGCATCACAAATTTCACAAATA
AAGCATTTTTTTCACTGCATTCTAGTTGTGGTTTGTCCAAACTCATCAATGTATCTTATCATGTCTGTAT
ACCGTCGACCTCTAGCTAGAGCTTGGCGTAATCATGGTCATAGCTGTTTCCTGTGTGAAATTGTTATCCG
CTCACAATTCCACACAACATACGAGCCGGAAGCATAAAGTGTAAAGCCTGGGGTGCCTAATGAGTGAGCT
AACTCACATTAATTGCGTTGCGCTCACTGCCCGCTTTCCAGTCGGGAAACCTGTCGTGCCAGCTGCATTA
ATGAATCGGCCAACGCGCGGGGAGAGGCGGTTTGCGTATTGGGCGCTCTTCCGCTTCCTCGCTCACTGAC
TCGCTGCGCTCGGTCGTTCGGCTGCGGCGAGCGGTATCAGCTCACTCAAAGGCGGTAATACGGTTATCCA
CAGAATCAGGGGATAACGCAGGAAAGAACATGTGAGCAAAAGGCCAGCAAAAGGCCAGGAACCGTAAAAA
GGCCGCGTTGCTGGCGTTTTTCCATAGGCTCCGCCCCCCTGACGAGCATCACAAAAATCGACGCTCAAGT
CAGAGGTGGCGAAACCCGACAGGACTATAAAGATACCAGGCGTTTCCCCCTGGAAGCTCCCTCGTGCGCT
CTCCTGTTCCGACCCTGCCGCTTACCGGATACCTGTCCGCCTTTCTCCCTTCGGGAAGCGTGGCGCTTTC
TCATAGCTCACGCTGTAGGTATCTCAGTTCGGTGTAGGTCGTTCGCTCCAAGCTGGGCTGTGTGCACGAA
CCCCCCGTTCAGCCCGACCGCTGCGCCTTATCCGGTAACTATCGTCTTGAGTCCAACCCGGTAAGACACG
ACTTATCGCCACTGGCAGCAGCCACTGGTAACAGGATTAGCAGAGCGAGGTATGTAGGCGGTGCTACAGA
GTTCTTGAAGTGGTGGCCTAACTACGGCTACACTAGAAGAACAGTATTTGGTATCTGCGCTCTGCTGAAG
CCAGTTACCTTCGGAAAAAGAGTTGGTAGCTCTTGATCCGGCAAACAAACCACCGCTGGTAGCGGTGGTT
TTTTTGTTTGCAAGCAGCAGATTACGCGCAGAAAAAAAGGATCTCAAGAAGATCCTTTGATCTTTTCTAC
GGGGTCTGACGCTCAGTGGAACGAAAACTCACGTTAAGGGATTTTGGTCATGAGATTATCAAAAAGGATC
TTCACCTAGATCCTTTTAAATTAAAAATGAAGTTTTAAATCAATCTAAAGTATATATGAGTAAACTTGGT
CTGACAGTTACCAATGCTTAATCAGTGAGGCACCTATCTCAGCGATCTGTCTATTTCGTTCATCCATAGT
TGCCTGACTCCCCGTCGTGTAGATAACTACGATACGGGAGGGCTTACCATCTGGCCCCAGTGCTGCAATG
ATACCGCGAGACCCACGCTCACCGGCTCCAGATTTATCAGCAATAAACCAGCCAGCCGGAAGGGCCGAGC
GCAGAAGTGGTCCTGCAACTTTATCCGCCTCCATCCAGTCTATTAATTGTTGCCGGGAAGCTAGAGTAAG
TAGTTCGCCAGTTAATAGTTTGCGCAACGTTGTTGCCATTGCTACAGGCATCGTGGTGTCACGCTCGTCG
TTTGGTATGGCTTCATTCAGCTCCGGTTCCCAACGATCAAGGCGAGTTACATGATCCCCCATGTTGTGCA
AAAAAGCGGTTAGCTCCTTCGGTCCTCCGATCGTTGTCAGAAGTAAGTTGGCCGCAGTGTTATCACTCAT
GGTTATGGCAGCACTGCATAATTCTCTTACTGTCATGCCATCCGTAAGATGCTTTTCTGTGACTGGTGAG
TACTCAACCAAGTCATTCTGAGAATAGTGTATGCGGCGACCGAGTTGCTCTTGCCCGGCGTCAATACGGG
ATAATACCGCGCCACATAGCAGAACTTTAAAAGTGCTCATCATTGGAAAACGTTCTTCGGGGCGAAAACT
CTCAAGGATCTTACCGCTGTTGAGATCCAGTTCGATGTAACCCACTCGTGCACCCAACTGATCTTCAGCA
TCTTTTACTTTCACCAGCGTTTCTGGGTGAGCAAAAACAGGAAGGCAAAATGCCGCAAAAAAGGGAATAA
GGGCGACACGGAAATGTTGAATACTCATACTCTTCCTTTTTCAATATTATTGAAGCATTTATCAGGGTTA
TTGTCTCATGAGCGGATACATATTTGAATGTATTTAGAAAAATAAACAAATAGGGGTTCCGCGCACATTT
CCCCGAAAAGTGCCACCTGACGTCGACGGATCGGGAGATCTCCCGATCCCCTATGGTGCACTCTCAGTAC
AATCTGCTCTGATGCCGCATAGTTAAGCCAGTATCTGCTCCCTGCTTGTGTGTTGGAGGTCGCTGAGTAG
TGCGCGAGCAAAATTTAAGCTACAACAAGGCAAGGCTTGACCGACAATTGCATGAAGAATCTGCTTAGGG
TTAGGCGTTTTGCGCTGCTTCGCGATGTACGGGCCAGATATACGCGTT
Features (pLannotate 1.2.2; 23 found; start..end, strand, type, name):
      1..380     +  enhancer       CMV enhancer: human cytomegalovirus immediate early enhancer
    381..584     +  promoter       CMV promoter: human cytomegalovirus (CMV) immediate early promoter
    580..613     +  LTR            5' LTR (truncated) (fragment): truncated 5' long terminal repeat (LTR) from HIV-1
    629..647     +  promoter       T7 promoter: promoter for bacteriophage T7 RNA polymerase
    698..718     +  CDS            capTEV™ (fragment): composite tag for in vivo biotinylation, TEV protease cleavage, and 6xHis tagging
    719..751     +  CDS            T7 tag (gene 10 leader): leader peptide from bacteriophage T7 gene 10 promotes efficient translation in E. coli
    755..778     +  CDS            Xpress™ tag: Xpress™ epitope tag, including an enterokinase recognition and cleavage site
    806..1864    +  CDS            Foxf1 (fragment): FOXF1_MOUSE - Also known as Fkhl5, Foxf1a, Freac1, Hfh8. Experimental evidence at transcript level: Swiss-Prot protein existence level 2. Probable transcription activator for a number of lung- specific genes. From Mus musculus (Mouse).
   1914..2138    +  polyA_signal   bGH poly(A) signal: bovine growth hormone polyadenylation signal
   2142..2163    +  promoter       SV40 promoter (fragment): SV40 enhancer and early promoter
   2184..2612    +  rep_origin     f1 ori (sequence partly withheld): f1 bacteriophage origin of replication; arrow indicates direction of (+) strand synthesis
   2626..2955    +  promoter       SV40 promoter: SV40 enhancer and early promoter
   3022..3813    +  CDS            neo: KKA2_KLEPN - Also known as kan, nptII. Experimental evidence at protein level: Swiss-Prot protein existence level 1. Resistance to kanamycin, neomycin, paromomycin, ribostamycin, butirosin and gentamicin B. From Klebsiella pneumoniae.
   3837..3995    +  CDS            ble (fragment): BLE_KLEPN - Experimental evidence at protein level: Swiss-Prot protein existence level 1. Binding protein with a strong affinity to the bleomycin family of antibiotics. Binds to CL990; an antimitotic-antibiotic compound. From Klebsiella pneumoniae.
   3990..4111    +  polyA_signal   SV40 poly(A) signal: SV40 polyadenylation signal
   4184..4200    -  protein_bind   lac operator: The lac repressor binds to the lac operator to inhibit transcription in E. coli. This inhibition can be relieved by adding lactose or isopropyl-β-D-thiogalactopyranoside (IPTG). lac repressor encoded by lacI
   4208..4238    -  promoter       lac promoter: promoter for the E. coli lac operon
   4253..4274    -  protein_bind   CAP binding site: CAP binding activates transcription in the presence of cAMP. E. coli catabolite activator protein
   4287..4379    -  CDS            lacI (fragment): lac repressor; lacI; The lac repressor binds to the lac operator to inhibit transcription in E. coli. This inhibition can be relieved by adding lactose or isopropyl-β-D-thiogalactopyranoside (IPTG).
   4562..5150    -  rep_origin     ori: high-copy-number ColE1/pMB1/pBR322/pUC origin of replication
   5321..6181    -  CDS            AmpR: β-lactamase; bla; confers resistance to ampicillin, carbenicillin, and related antibiotics
   6182..6286    -  promoter       AmpR promoter: bla
   6345..6397    -  misc_feature   bom (fragment): basis of mobility region from pBR322
