[The description below was written by a language model from this plasmid's Addgene catalogue record and pLannotate feature annotations shown in this document.]
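Description:
Foxf1 pcDNA HisC is a mammalian expression plasmid built on the Invitrogen pcDNA3.1 HisC backbone and carrying the mouse Foxf1 coding sequence (about 1.06 kb), which encodes a forkhead-family transcription factor. It is propagated in E. coli as a high-copy plasmid through a ColE1/pUC-type origin with ampicillin selection (AmpR under its own bla promoter). An f1 origin is also present, along with small lac promoter/operator and lacI remnants that are backbone carry-over. For selection in mammalian cells, an SV40 enhancer/early promoter drives a neomycin phosphotransferase gene terminated by an SV40 polyadenylation signal, allowing G418 selection of stable transfectants.

Foxf1 transcription is driven by the human CMV immediate-early enhancer and promoter and terminated by the bovine growth hormone polyadenylation signal. A T7 promoter just downstream of CMV permits in vitro transcription. Upstream of and in line with the insert, the feature tables show a short match to a His-containing composite tag, followed by the T7 gene 10 leader and the Xpress epitope with its enterokinase cleavage site. The catalogue entry lists the Xpress tag as N-terminal but the 6xHis tag as C-terminal. No His feature is annotated downstream of Foxf1, and the only His-related match lies at the N-terminal end, so the two sources disagree on its position. The cloning sites are not recorded.

The depositor and sequencing-derived records (6,556 and 6,551 nt) have the same feature order and differ only in their start point and by a few bases. The plasmid is intended for expressing epitope-tagged Foxf1 in mammalian cells, and the associated publication examines Foxf1 binding to serum response factor and myocardin in visceral smooth muscle gene regulation.
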