Addgene plasmid #122119: Foxf1 pcDNA HisC
Purpose: Expression of Foxf1 in mammalian cells
Depositing lab: Paul Herring. Depositing organization: Indiana University School of Medicine, Indianapolis. Publication: The transcription factor Foxf1 binds to serum response factor and myocardin to regulate gene transcription in visceral smooth muscle cells. Hoggatt AM, Kim JR, Ustiyan V, Ren X, Kalin TV, Kalinichenko VV, Herring BP. J Biol Chem. 2013 Oct 4;288(40):28477-87. doi: 10.1074/jbc.M113.478974. Epub 2013 Aug 14. PubMed 23946491.
Backbone
  Vector backbone: pcDNA3.1 HisC
  Backbone manufacturer: Invitrogen
  Vector type: Mammalian Expression
Growth in bacteria
  Bacterial resistance: Ampicillin, 100 μg/mL
  Growth temperature: 37°C
  Growth strain: DH5alpha
  Copy number: High Copy
Gene/Insert
  Gene/Insert name: Foxf1
  Species: M. musculus (mouse)
  Insert size (bp): 1062
  Entrez Gene: Foxf1 (a.k.a. FREAC1, Foxf1a, Freac-1, HFH-8, Hfh8)
  Tag / fusion protein: Express (N terminal on insert); 6xHis (C terminal on insert)
  Cloning method: Restriction Enzyme; 5′ cloning site Unknown (unknown if destroyed); 3′ cloning site Unknown (unknown if destroyed)
Terms and licenses: Academic/Nonprofit Terms; Industry Terms: Not Available to Industry
How to cite: Foxf1 pcDNA HisC was a gift from Paul Herring (Addgene plasmid # 122119 ; http://n2t.net/addgene:122119 ; RRID:Addgene_122119)
